>Addgene plasmid #220775 | pAV-CAG-oScarlet-WPRE-BC11-pA | addgene full sequence | sequence record 439274 | Addgene NGS Result
CTGCGCGCTCGCTCGCTCACTGAGGCCGCCCGGGCAAAGCCCGGGCGTCGGGCGACCTTTGGTCGCCCGG
CCTCAGTGAGCGAGCGAGCGCGCAGAGAGGGAGTGGCCAACTCCATCACTAGGGGTTCCTTGTAGTTAAT
GATTAACCCGCCATGCTACTTATCTACGTAGCCATGCTCTAGGAAGAGTACCATTGACGTCAATAATGAC
GTATGTTCCCATAGTAACGCCAATAGGGACTTTCCATTGACGTCAATGGGTGGAGTATTTACGGTAAACT
GCCCACTTGGCAGTACATCAAGTGTATCATATGCCAAGTACGCCCCCTATTGACGTCAATGACGGTAAAT
GGCCCGCCTGGCATTATGCCCAGTACATGACCTTATGGGACTTTCCTACTTGGCAGTACATCTACGTATT
AGTCATCGCTATTACCATGGTCGAGGTGAGCCCCACGTTCTGCTTCACTCTCCCCATCTCCCCCCCCTCC
CCACCCCCAATTTTGTATTTATTTATTTTTTAATTATTTTGTGCAGCGATGGGGGCGGGGGGGGGGGGGG
GGCGCGCCRGGGGGGGGGGGGGGGGGGGGGGGGGGGGGSGGGGSGRGGCGGAGAGGTGCGGCGGCAGCCA
ATCAGAGCGGCGCGCTCCGAAAGTTTCCTTTTATGGCGAGGCGGCGGCGGCGGCGGCCCTATAAAAAGCG
AAGCGCGCGGCGGGCGGGAGTCGCTGCGCGCTGCCTTCGCCCCGTGCCCCGCTCCGCCGCCGCCTCGCGC
CGCCCGCCCCGGCTCTGACTGACCGCGTTACTCCCACAGGTGAGCGGGCGGGACGGCCCTTCTCCTCCGG
GCTGTAATTAGCGCTTGGTTTAATGACGGCTTGTTTCTTTTCTGTGGCTGCGTGAAAGCCTTGAGGGGCT
CCGGGAGGGCCCTTTGTGCGGGGGGAGCGGCTCGGGGCTGTCCGCGGGGGGACGGCTGCCTTCGGGGGGG
ACGGGGCAGGGCGGGGTTCGGCTTCTGGCGTGTGACCGGCGGCTCTAGAGCCTCTGCTAACCATGTTCAT
GCCTTCTTCTTTTTCCTACAGCTCCTGGGCAACGTGCTGGTTATTGTGCTGTCTCATCATTTTGGCAAAG
AATTGGATCCGAATTCATGGTGAGCAAGGGCGAGGCAGTGATCAAGGAGTTCATGCGGTTCAAGGTGCAC
ATGGAGGGCTCCATGAACGGCCACGAGTTCGAGATCGAGGGCGAGGGCGAGGGCCGCCCCTACGAGGGCA
CCCAGACCGCCAAGCTGAAGGTGACCAAGGGTGGCCCCCTGCCCTTCTCCTGGGACATCCTGTCCCCTCA
GTTCATGTACGGCTCCAGGGCCTTCACCAAGCACCCCGCCGACATCCCCGACTACTATAAGCAGTCCTTC
CCCGAGGGCTTCAAGTGGGACCGCGTGATGAACTTCGAGGACGGCGGCGCCGTGACCGTGACCCAGGACA
CCTCCCTGGAGGACGGCACCCTGATCTACAAGGTGAAGCTCCGCGGCACCAACTTCCCTCCTGACGGCCC
CGTAATGCAGAAGAAGACAATGGGCTGGGAAGCGTCCACCGAGCGGTTGTACCCCGAGGACGGCGTGCTG
AAGGGCGACATTAAGATGGCCCTGCGCCTGAAGGACGGCGGGCGCTACCTGGCGGACTTCAAGACCACCT
ACAAGGCCAAGAAGCCCGTGCAGATGCCCGGCGCCTACAACGTGGACCGCAAGTTGGACATCACCTCCCA
CAACGAGGACTACACCGTGGTGGAACAGTACGAACGCTCCGAGGGCCGCCACTCCACCGGCGGCATGGAC
GAGCTGTACAAGTAAAAGCTTTCTAGAGGCGCGAGCTTATCGATAATCAACCTCTGGATTACAAAATTTG
TGAAAGATTGACTGGTATTCTTAACTATGTTGCTCCTTTTACGCTATGTGGATACGCTGCTTTAATGCCT
TTGTATCATGCTATTGCTTCCCGTATGGCTTTCATTTTCTCCTCCTTGTATAAATCCTGGTTGCTGTCTC
TTTATGAGGAGTTGTGGCCCGTTGTCAGGCAACGTGGCGTGGTGTGCACTGTGTTTGCTGACGCAACCCC
CACTGGTTGGGGCATTGCCACCACCTGTCAGCTCCTTTCCGGGACTTTCGCTTTCCCCCTCCCTATTGCC
ACGGCGGAACTCATCGCCGCCTGCCTTGCCCGCTGCTGGACAGGGGCTCGGCTGTTGGGCACTGACAATT
CCGTGGTGTTGTCGGGGAAATCATCGTCCTTTCCTTGGCTGCTCGCCTGTGTTGCCACCTGGATTCTGCG
CGGGACGTCCTTCTGCTACGTCCCTTCGGCCCTCAATCCAGCGGACCTTCCTTCCCGCGGCCTGCTGCCG
GCTCTGCGGCCTCTTCCGCGTCTTCGCCTTCGCCCTCAGACGAGTCGGATCTCCCTTTGGGCCGCCTCCC
CGCGCGGCCGCAGAACTTGCACCACGACATCGAGCTCCAGGTCGTCGTCATCATCGTCATGGAGGACTTG
GTCGACGACGTCTAGTAGGTGGACGAGAAGAAGCAGTTGGTTTCGAGCAGACATGATAAGATACATTGAT
GAGTTTGGACAAACCACAACTAGAATGCAGTGAAAAAAATGCTTTATTTGTGAAATTTGTGATGCTATTG
CTTTATTTGTAACCATTATAAGCTGCAATAAACAAGTTAACAACAACAATTGCATTCATTTTATGTTTCA
GGTTCAGGGGGAGATGTGGGAGGTTTTTTAAAGCAAGTAAAACCTCTACAAATGTGGTAAAATCGATAAG
GATCTTCCTAGAGCATGGCTACGTAGATAAGTAGCATGGCGGGTTAATCATTAACTACAAGGAACCCCTA
GTGATGGAGTTGGCCACTCCCTCTCTGCGCGCTCGCTCGCTCACTGAGGCCGNNNNNCCCGGGCAAAGCC
CGGGCGGCCTCAGTGAGCGAGCGAGCGCGCAGCTGCATTAATGAATCGGCCAACGCGCGGGGAGAGGCGG
TTTGCGTATTGGGCGCTCTTCCGCTTCCTCGCTCACTGACTCGCTGCGCTCGGTCGTTCGGCTGCGGCGA
GCGGTATCAGCTCACTCAAAGGCGGTAATACGGTTATCCACAGAATCAGGGGATAACGCAGGAAAGAACA
TGTGAGCAAAAGGCCAGCAAAAGGCCAGGAACCGTAAAAAGGCCGCGTTGCTGGCGTTTTTCCATAGGCT
CCGCCCCCCTGACGAGCATCACAAAAATCGACGCTCAAGTCAGAGGTGGCGAAACCCGACAGGACTATAA
AGATACCAGGCGTTTCCCCCTGGAAGCTCCCTCGTGCGCTCTCCTGTTCCGACCCTGCCGCTTACCGGAT
ACCTGTCCGCCTTTCTCCCTTCGGGAAGCGTGGCGCTTTCTCATAGCTCACGCTGTAGGTATCTCAGTTC
GGTGTAGGTCGTTCGCTCCAAGCTGGGCTGTGTGCACGAACCCCCCGTTCAGCCCGACCGCTGCGCCTTA
TCCGGTAACTATCGTCTTGAGTCCAACCCGGTAAGACACGACTTATCGCCACTGGCAGCAGCCACTGGTA
ACAGGATTAGCAGAGCGAGGTATGTAGGCGGTGCTACAGAGTTCTTGAAGTGGTGGCCTAACTACGGCTA
CACTAGAAGAACAGTATTTGGTATCTGCGCTCTGCTGAAGCCAGTTACCTTCGGAAAAAGAGTTGGTAGC
TCTTGATCCGGCAAACAAACCACCGCTGGTAGCGGTGGTTTTTTTGTTTGCAAGCAGCAGATTACGCGCA
GAAAAAAAGGATCTCAAGAAGATCCTTTGATCTTTTCTACGGGGTCTGACGCTCAGTGGAACGAAAACTC
ACGTTAAGGGATTTTGGTCATGAGATTATCAAAAAGGATCTTCACCTAGATCCTTTTAAATTAAAAATGA
AGTTTTAAATCAATCTAAAGTATATATGAGTAAACTTGGTCTGACAGTTACCAATGCTTAATCAGTGAGG
CACCTATCTCAGCGATCTGTCTATTTCGTTCATCCATAGTTGCCTGACTCCCCGTCGTGTAGATAACTAC
GATACGGGAGGGCTTACCATCTGGCCCCAGTGCTGCAATGATACCGCGAGACCCACGCTCACCGGCTCCA
GATTTATCAGCAATAAACCAGCCAGCCGGAAGGGCCGAGCGCAGAAGTGGTCCTGCAACTTTATCCGCCT
CCATCCAGTCTATTAATTGTTGCCGGGAAGCTAGAGTAAGTAGTTCGCCAGTTAATAGTTTGCGCAACGT
TGTTGCCATTGCTACAGGCATCGTGGTGTCACGCTCGTCGTTTGGTATGGCTTCATTCAGCTCCGGTTCC
CAACGATCAAGGCGAGTTACATGATCCCCCATGTTGTGCAAAAAAGCGGTTAGCTCCTTCGGTCCTCCGA
TCGTTGTCAGAAGTAAGTTGGCCGCAGTGTTATCACTCATGGTTATGGCAGCACTGCATAATTCTCTTAC
TGTCATGCCATCCGTAAGATGCTTTTCTGTGACTGGTGAGTACTCAACCAAGTCATTCTGAGAATAGTGT
ATGCGGCGACCGAGTTGCTCTTGCCCGGCGTCAATACGGGATAATACCGCGCCACATAGCAGAACTTTAA
AAGTGCTCATCATTGGAAAACGTTCTTCGGGGCGAAAACTCTCAAGGATCTTACCGCTGTTGAGATCCAG
TTCGATGTAACCCACTCGTGCACCCAACTGATCTTCAGCATCTTTTACTTTCACCAGCGTTTCTGGGTGA
GCAAAAACAGGAAGGCAAAATGCCGCAAAAAAGGGAATAAGGGCGACACGGAAATGTTGAATACTCATAC
TCTTCCTTTTTCAATATTATTGAAGCATTTATCAGGGTTATTGTCTCATGAGCGGATACATATTTGAATG
TATTTAGAAAAATAAACAAATAGGGGTTCCGCGCACATTTCCCCGAAAAGTGCCACCTAAATTGTAAGCG
TTAATATTTTGTTAAAATTCGCGTTAAATTTTTGTTAAATCAGCTCATTTTTTAACCAATAGGCCGAAAT
CGGCAAAATCCCTTATAAATCAAAAGAATAGACCGAGATAGGGT
[37 nt withheld, positions 5085-5121]
AAAGAACGTGGACTCCAACGTCAAAGG
[49 nt withheld, positions 5149-5197]
T
[91 nt withheld, positions 5199-5289]
G
[124 nt withheld, positions 5291-5414]
CCCATTCGCCATTCAGGCTGCGCAACTGTTGGGAAGGGCGATCGGTGCGGGCCTCTTCGCTATTACGCCA
G
Features (pLannotate 1.2.2; 18 found; start..end, strand, type, name):
    191..439     +  enhancer       CMV enhancer (fragment): human cytomegalovirus immediate early enhancer
    441..716     +  promoter       chicken β-actin promoter: No description available
    717..852     +  intron         hybrid intron (fragment): hybrid between chicken β-actin (CBA) and minute virus of mice (MMV) introns (Gray et al., 2011)
    941..1071    +  intron         chimeric intron (fragment): chimera between introns from chicken β-actin and rabbit β-globin
   1069..1131    +  CDS            HBB (fragment): HBB_LEPEU - Experimental evidence at protein level: Swiss-Prot protein existence level 1. Involved in oxygen transport from the lung to the various peripheral tissues. From Lepus europaeus (European hare).
   1137..1832    +  CDS            mScarlet: mScarlet is a basic (constitutively fluorescent) red fluorescent protein published in 2016, derived from synthetic construct. It has moderate acid sensitivity.
   1865..2453    +  misc_feature   WPRE: woodchuck hepatitis virus posttranscriptional regulatory element
   2577..2698    -  polyA_signal   SV40 poly(A) signal: SV40 polyadenylation signal
   2721..2789    -  CDS            large T antigen (fragment): large T antigen from SV40 (simian virus 40)
   2860..2922    +  repeat_region  AAV2 ITR (fragment): inverted terminal repeat of adeno-associated virus serotype 2 inverted
   2938..2976    +  repeat_region  AAV2 ITR (fragment): inverted terminal repeat of adeno-associated virus serotype 2 inverted
   2970..3026    -  CDS            lacI (fragment): lac repressor; lacI; The lac repressor binds to the lac operator to inhibit transcription in E. coli. This inhibition can be relieved by adding lactose or isopropyl-β-D-thiogalactopyranoside (IPTG).
   3209..3797    -  rep_origin     ori: high-copy-number ColE1/pMB1/pBR322/pUC origin of replication
   3968..4828    -  CDS            AmpR: β-lactamase; bla; confers resistance to ampicillin, carbenicillin, and related antibiotics
   4829..4933    -  promoter       AmpR promoter: bla
   4986..5414    -  rep_origin     f1 ori (sequence partly withheld): f1 bacteriophage origin of replication; arrow indicates direction of (+) strand synthesis
   5419..3       -  CDS            lacZα (fragment) (across the origin): LacZα fragment of β-galactosidase; lacZ fragment
   5483..130     -  repeat_region  AAV2 ITR (fragment) (across the origin): inverted terminal repeat of adeno-associated virus serotype 2 inverted
