[The description below was written by a language model from this plasmid's Addgene catalogue record and pLannotate feature annotations shown in this document.]
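Description:
pAV-CAG-oScarlet-WPRE-BC11-pA is an AAV transfer plasmid of 5,485 nt, derived from the related pAV-CAG-Sun1-GFP-WPRE-BC11-pA vector by replacing the reporter between retained BamHI and NotI sites. It is maintained in E. coli through a high-copy ColE1/pUC-type origin and selected with ampicillin via the β-lactamase gene. An f1 phage origin and small lacZα and lacI remnants are also present in the backbone. AAV2 inverted terminal repeat sequences, annotated as fragments, flank the expression cassette and provide the signals for replication and packaging of the intervening DNA into recombinant AAV particles.

The payload is driven by the CAG promoter, seen in the annotation as a CMV enhancer fragment, the chicken β-actin promoter and chimeric β-actin/β-globin intron sequences (the short "HBB" hit is most likely part of that rabbit β-globin intron/exon region rather than a coding element). This drives the synthetic red fluorescent protein oScarlet, which the automated annotation identifies as mScarlet. Downstream lies a WPRE, which enhances transcript stability and expression, followed by an SV40 polyadenylation signal. According to the catalogue entry, a Projection-TAG barcode (BC11) sits after the WPRE and before the poly(A) signal, so it would be carried in the 3′ untranslated region of the transcript. The barcode itself is not annotated in the feature table, although an unannotated gap exists in that position.

The stated purpose is twofold: oScarlet fluorescence allows labelled cells to be isolated, while the expressed barcode identifies which virus labelled them, supporting multiplexed projection tracing and profiling of projection neurons when different barcoded vectors are used together.
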