Addgene plasmid #220775: pAV-CAG-oScarlet-WPRE-BC11-pA
Purpose: Expression of oScarlet for cell isolation and Projection-TAG BC for multiplex projection tracing
Depositing lab: Vijay Samineni. Depositing organization: Washington University in Saint Louis. Publication: Projection-TAGs enable multiplex projection tracing and multi-modal profiling of projection neurons. Yang L, Liu F, Hahm H, Okuda T, Li X, Zhang Y, Kalyanaraman V, Heitmeier MR, Samineni VK. Nat Commun. 2025 Jul 1;16(1):5557. doi: 10.1038/s41467-025-60360-w. PubMed 40593543.
Backbone
  Vector backbone: pAV-CAG-Sun1-GFP-WPRE-BC11-pA
  Backbone manufacturer: Samineni Lab (Addgene #220763)
  Vector type: AAV
Growth in bacteria
  Bacterial resistance: Ampicillin, 100 μg/mL
  Growth temperature: 37°C
  Growth strain: NEB Stable
  Copy number: High Copy
Gene/Insert
  Gene/Insert name: oScarlert-WPRE-BC11
  Species: Synthetic
  Promoter: CAG
  Cloning method: Restriction Enzyme; 5′ cloning site BamHI (not destroyed); 3′ cloning site NotI (not destroyed)
  Sequencing primers: 5′ n/a
Terms and licenses: Academic/Nonprofit Terms; Industry Terms: Not Available to Industry
Depositor comments: Please visit https://doi.org/10.1101/2024.04.24.590975 for bioRxiv preprint.
How to cite: pAV-CAG-oScarlet-WPRE-BC11-pA was a gift from Vijay Samineni (Addgene plasmid # 220775 ; http://n2t.net/addgene:220775 ; RRID:Addgene_220775)
